Addgene plasmid #75247: Helios-CRISPR-Nick 2/2 (PX461-EF1a-pSpCas9n(BB)-2A-GFP)
Purpose: CRISPR/Cas9 NICKASE plasmid against human Helios (2/2)
Depositing lab: Ria Baumgrass. Depositing organization: Deutsches Rheuma-Forschungszentrum Berlin (DRFZ). Publication: Identification of Novel Nuclear Factor of Activated T Cells (NFAT)-Associated Proteins in T cells. Gabriel CH, Gross F, Karl M, Stephanowitz H, Hennig AF, Weber M, Gryzik S, Bachmann I, Hecklau K, Wienands J, Schuchhardt J, Herzel H, Radbruch A, Krause E, Baumgrass R. J Biol Chem. 2016 Sep 16. pii: jbc.M116.739326. 10.1074/jbc.M116.739326 PubMed 27637333.
Backbone
  Vector backbone: PX461-pSpCas9n(BB)2A-GFP
  Backbone manufacturer: Feng Zhang (Plasmid #48140)
  Backbone size w/o insert (bp): 9703
  Total vector size (bp): 9703
  Modifications to backbone: CBH promoter exchanged for hEF1a promoter
  Vector type: CRISPR
  Selectable markers: GFP
Growth in bacteria
  Bacterial resistance: Ampicillin, 100 μg/mL
  Growth temperature: 37°C
  Growth strain: NEB Stable
  Copy number: Unknown
Gene/Insert
  Gene/Insert name: sgRNA against human Helios (alt name: IKZF2)
  gRNA/shRNA sequence: (gg)CTCACCTCAAGCACACCCAA
  Species: H. sapiens (human)
  GenBank ID: 22807 (Gene-ID)
  Entrez Gene: IKZF2 (a.k.a. ANF1A2, HELIOS, ZNF1A2, ZNFN1A2)
Terms and licenses: Academic/Nonprofit Terms; Industry Terms: Not Available to Industry
Depositor comments: gRNA contains at least 3 missmatches against human DNA (http://crispr.mit.edu) 2 additional nonmatching Guanidines added at 5' to enhnace specificy (Kim, D. et al. Digenome-seq: genome-wide profiling of CRISPR-Cas9 off-target effects in human cells. Nat. Methods 12, 237–43, 1 p following 243 (2015).) targets all isoforms. MUST BE COTRANSFECTED WITH PLASMID #75246
How to cite: Helios-CRISPR-Nick 2/2 (PX461-EF1a-pSpCas9n(BB)-2A-GFP) was a gift from Ria Baumgrass (Addgene plasmid # 75247 ; http://n2t.net/addgene:75247 ; RRID:Addgene_75247)
