[The description below was written by a language model from this plasmid's Addgene catalogue record and pLannotate feature annotations shown in this document.]
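Description:
Helios-CRISPR-Nick 2/2 is a 9.7 kb all-in-one mammalian CRISPR expression plasmid built on the PX461 pSpCas9n(BB)-2A-GFP backbone, in which the original CBh promoter has been replaced by the human EF-1α promoter. It is propagated in E. coli through a high-copy ColE1/pUC-type origin with ampicillin resistance (β-lactamase under its own promoter). The backbone also retains an M13/f1 phage origin and a single annotated AAV2 ITR, which is a leftover of the parental vector rather than a functional packaging arrangement. There is no drug selection for mammalian cells; GFP fluorescence serves as the marker for transfected cells.

The plasmid carries two expression units. A human U6 RNA polymerase III promoter drives a single guide RNA consisting of a spacer against human IKZF2 (Helios) fused to the Streptococcus pyogenes gRNA scaffold. According to the depositor, the guide targets all isoforms and carries two extra non-matching guanines at its 5' end, added to improve specificity. The EF-1α promoter drives S. pyogenes Cas9, which the annotation tool splits into N- and C-terminal portions although they form one continuous coding region. By the backbone designation this is the nickase (Cas9n) form. It is followed by a nucleoplasmin nuclear localization signal, a 2A peptide (named in the construct title but not annotated in the table), EGFP and a bGH polyadenylation signal, so Cas9n and EGFP are made from one transcript as separate proteins.

Because a nickase cuts only one DNA strand, this plasmid is the second half of a paired-nickase set and must be co-transfected with its partner plasmid (1/2). Together the two offset nicks create a double-strand break that disrupts Helios in human cells, with fewer off-target effects than wild-type Cas9.
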