Features (pLannotate 1.2.2; 17 found; start..end, strand, type, name):
      1..241     +  promoter       U6 promoter: RNA polymerase III promoter for human U6 snRNA
    272..347     +  misc_RNA       gRNA scaffold: guide RNA scaffold for the Streptococcus pyogenes CRISPR/Cas9 system
    354..397     +  misc_RNA       gRNA scaffold (fragment): guide RNA scaffold for the Streptococcus pyogenes CRISPR/Cas9 system
    460..1638    +  promoter       EF-1α promoter: strong constitutive promoter for human elongation factor EF-1α
   1785..3500    +  CDS            Cas9(N): N-terminal portion of Streptococcus pyogenes Cas9 (Zetsche et al., 2015)
   3387..5885    +  CDS            Cas9(C): C-terminal portion of Streptococcus pyogenes Cas9 (Zetsche et al., 2015)
   5886..5933    +  CDS            nucleoplasmin NLS: bipartite nuclear localization signal from nucleoplasmin
   6003..6716    +  CDS            EGFP: EGFP is a basic (constitutively fluorescent) green fluorescent protein published in 1996, derived from Aequorea victoria. It is reported to be a rapidly-maturing weak dimer with moderate acid sensitivity.
   6750..6861    +  polyA_signal   bGH poly(A) signal: bovine growth hormone polyadenylation signal
   6966..7106    +  repeat_region  AAV2 ITR: inverted terminal repeat of adeno-associated virus serotype 2 inverted
   7111..7162    -  misc_feature   bom (fragment): basis of mobility region from pBR322
   7181..7561    +  rep_origin     M13 ori (sequence partly withheld): M13 bacteriophage origin of replication; arrow indicates direction of (+) strand synthesis
   7637..7686    -  misc_feature   bom (fragment): basis of mobility region from pBR322
   7788..7823    -  CDS            rop (fragment): Rop protein, which maintains plasmids at low copy number; rop
   7918..8022    +  promoter       AmpR promoter: bla
   8023..8883    +  CDS            AmpR: β-lactamase; bla; confers resistance to ampicillin, carbenicillin, and related antibiotics
   9054..9642    +  rep_origin     ori: high-copy-number ColE1/pMB1/pBR322/pUC origin of replication
>Addgene plasmid #75247 | Helios-CRISPR-Nick 2/2 (PX461-EF1a-pSpCas9n(BB)-2A-GFP) | depositor full sequence | sequence record 142289 | Helios-CRISPR-Nick 2/2 (PX461-EF1a-pSpCas9n(BB)-2A-GFP) sequence 9703 bps
GAGGGCCTATTTCCCATGATTCCTTCATATTTGCATATACGATACAAGGCTGTTAGAGAGATAATTGGAA
TTAATTTGACTGTAAACACAAAGATATTAGTACAAAATACGTGACGTAGAAAGTAATAATTTCTTGGGTA
GTTTGCAGTTTTAAAATTATGTTTTAAAATGGACTATCATATGCTTACCGTAACTTGAAAGTATTTCGAT
TTCTTGGCTTTATATATCTTGTGGAAAGGACGAAACACCGGCTCACCTCAAGCACACCCAAGTTTTAGAG
CTAGAAATAGCAAGTTAAAATAAGGCTAGTCCGTTATCAACTTGAAAAAGTGGCACCGAGTCGGTGCTTT
TTTGTTTTAGAGCTAGAAATAGCAAGTTAAAATAAGGCTAGTCCGTTTTTAGCGCGTGCGCCAATTCTGC
AGACAAATGGCTCTAGTGGTCTTGAAAGGAGTGGGAATTGGCTCCGGTGCCCGTCAGTGGGCAGAGCGCA
CATCGCCCACAGTCCCCGAGAAGTTGGGGGGAGGGGTCGGCAATTGAACCGGTGCCTAGAGAAGGTGGCG
CGGGGTAAACTGGGAAAGTGATGTCGTGTACTGGCTCCGCCTTTTTCCCGAGGGTGGGGGAGAACCGTAT
ATAAGTGCAGTAGTCGCCGTGAACGTTCTTTTTCGCAACGGGTTTGCCGCCAGAACACAGGTAAGTGCCG
TGTGTGGTTCCCGCGGGCCTGGCCTCTTTACGGGTTATGGCCCTTGCGTGCCTTGAATTACTTCCACCTG
GCTGCAGTACGTGATTCTTGATCCCGAGCTTCGGGTTGGAAGTGGGTGGGAGAGTTCGAGGCCTTGCGCT
TAAGGAGCCCCTTCGCCTCGTGCTTGAGTTGAGGCCTGGCCTGGGCGCTGGGGCCGCCGCGTGCGAATCT
GGTGGCACCTTCGCGCCTGTCTCGCTGCTTTCGATAAGTCTCTAGCCATTTAAAATTTTTGATGACCTGC
TGCGACGCTTTTTTTCTGGCAAGATAGTCTTGTAAATGCGGGCCAAGATCTGCACACTGGTATTTCGGTT
TTTGGGGCCGCGGGCGGCGACGGGGCCCGTGCGTCCCAGCGCACATGTTCGGCGAGGCGGGGCCTGCGAG
CGCGGCCACCGAGAATCGGACGGGGGTAGTCTCAAGCTGGCCGGCCTGCTCTGGTGCCTGGCCTCGCGCC
GCCGTGTATCGCCCCGCCCTGGGCGGCAAGGCTGGCCCGGTCGGCACCAGTTGCGTGAGCGGAAAGATGG
CCGCTTCCCGGCCCTGCTGCAGGGAGCTCAAAATGGAGGACGCGGCGCTCGGGAGAGCGGGCGGGTGAGT
CACCCACACAAAGGAAAAGGGCCTTTCCGTCCTCAGCCGTCGCTTCATGTGACTCCACGGAGTACCGGGC
GCCGTCCAGGCACCTCGATTAGTTCTCGAGCTTTTGGAGTACGTCGTCTTTAGGTTGGGGGGAGGGGTTT
TATGCGATGGAGTTTCCCCACACTGAGTGGGTGGAGACTGAAGTTAGGCCAGCTTGGCACTTGATGTAAT
TCTCCTTGGAATTTGCCCTTTTTGAGTTTGGATCTTGGTTCATTCTCAAGCCTCAGACAGTGGTTCAAAG
TTTTTTTCTTCCATTTCAGGTGTCGTGAGGAATTTCGACATTTCCGGTGCCACCATGGACTATAAGGACC
ACGACGGAGACTACAAGGATCATGATATTGATTACAAAGACGATGACGATAAGATGGCCCCAAAGAAGAA
GCGGAAGGTCGGTATCCACGGAGTCCCAGCAGCCGACAAGAAGTACAGCATCGGCCTGGCCATCGGCACC
AACTCTGTGGGCTGGGCCGTGATCACCGACGAGTACAAGGTGCCCAGCAAGAAATTCAAGGTGCTGGGCA
ACACCGACCGGCACAGCATCAAGAAGAACCTGATCGGAGCCCTGCTGTTCGACAGCGGCGAAACAGCCGA
GGCCACCCGGCTGAAGAGAACCGCCAGAAGAAGATACACCAGACGGAAGAACCGGATCTGCTATCTGCAA
GAGATCTTCAGCAACGAGATGGCCAAGGTGGACGACAGCTTCTTCCACAGACTGGAAGAGTCCTTCCTGG
TGGAAGAGGATAAGAAGCACGAGCGGCACCCCATCTTCGGCAACATCGTGGACGAGGTGGCCTACCACGA
GAAGTACCCCACCATCTACCACCTGAGAAAGAAACTGGTGGACAGCACCGACAAGGCCGACCTGCGGCTG
ATCTATCTGGCCCTGGCCCACATGATCAAGTTCCGGGGCCACTTCCTGATCGAGGGCGACCTGAACCCCG
ACAACAGCGACGTGGACAAGCTGTTCATCCAGCTGGTGCAGACCTACAACCAGCTGTTCGAGGAAAACCC
CATCAACGCCAGCGGCGTGGACGCCAAGGCCATCCTGTCTGCCAGACTGAGCAAGAGCAGACGGCTGGAA
AATCTGATCGCCCAGCTGCCCGGCGAGAAGAAGAATGGCCTGTTCGGCAACCTGATTGCCCTGAGCCTGG
GCCTGACCCCCAACTTCAAGAGCAACTTCGACCTGGCCGAGGATGCCAAACTGCAGCTGAGCAAGGACAC
CTACGACGACGACCTGGACAACCTGCTGGCCCAGATCGGCGACCAGTACGCCGACCTGTTTCTGGCCGCC
AAGAACCTGTCCGACGCCATCCTGCTGAGCGACATCCTGAGAGTGAACACCGAGATCACCAAGGCCCCCC
TGAGCGCCTCTATGATCAAGAGATACGACGAGCACCACCAGGACCTGACCCTGCTGAAAGCTCTCGTGCG
GCAGCAGCTGCCTGAGAAGTACAAAGAGATTTTCTTCGACCAGAGCAAGAACGGCTACGCCGGCTACATT
GACGGCGGAGCCAGCCAGGAAGAGTTCTACAAGTTCATCAAGCCCATCCTGGAAAAGATGGACGGCACCG
AGGAACTGCTCGTGAAGCTGAACAGAGAGGACCTGCTGCGGAAGCAGCGGACCTTCGACAACGGCAGCAT
CCCCCACCAGATCCACCTGGGAGAGCTGCACGCCATTCTGCGGCGGCAGGAAGATTTTTACCCATTCCTG
AAGGACAACCGGGAAAAGATCGAGAAGATCCTGACCTTCCGCATCCCCTACTACGTGGGCCCTCTGGCCA
GGGGAAACAGCAGATTCGCCTGGATGACCAGAAAGAGCGAGGAAACCATCACCCCCTGGAACTTCGAGGA
AGTGGTGGACAAGGGCGCTTCCGCCCAGAGCTTCATCGAGCGGATGACCAACTTCGATAAGAACCTGCCC
AACGAGAAGGTGCTGCCCAAGCACAGCCTGCTGTACGAGTACTTCACCGTGTATAACGAGCTGACCAAAG
TGAAATACGTGACCGAGGGAATGAGAAAGCCCGCCTTCCTGAGCGGCGAGCAGAAAAAGGCCATCGTGGA
CCTGCTGTTCAAGACCAACCGGAAAGTGACCGTGAAGCAGCTGAAAGAGGACTACTTCAAGAAAATCGAG
TGCTTCGACTCCGTGGAAATCTCCGGCGTGGAAGATCGGTTCAACGCCTCCCTGGGCACATACCACGATC
TGCTGAAAATTATCAAGGACAAGGACTTCCTGGACAATGAGGAAAACGAGGACATTCTGGAAGATATCGT
GCTGACCCTGACACTGTTTGAGGACAGAGAGATGATCGAGGAACGGCTGAAAACCTATGCCCACCTGTTC
GACGACAAAGTGATGAAGCAGCTGAAGCGGCGGAGATACACCGGCTGGGGCAGGCTGAGCCGGAAGCTGA
TCAACGGCATCCGGGACAAGCAGTCCGGCAAGACAATCCTGGATTTCCTGAAGTCCGACGGCTTCGCCAA
CAGAAACTTCATGCAGCTGATCCACGACGACAGCCTGACCTTTAAAGAGGACATCCAGAAAGCCCAGGTG
TCCGGCCAGGGCGATAGCCTGCACGAGCACATTGCCAATCTGGCCGGCAGCCCCGCCATTAAGAAGGGCA
TCCTGCAGACAGTGAAGGTGGTGGACGAGCTCGTGAAAGTGATGGGCCGGCACAAGCCCGAGAACATCGT
GATCGAAATGGCCAGAGAGAACCAGACCACCCAGAAGGGACAGAAGAACAGCCGCGAGAGAATGAAGCGG
ATCGAAGAGGGCATCAAAGAGCTGGGCAGCCAGATCCTGAAAGAACACCCCGTGGAAAACACCCAGCTGC
AGAACGAGAAGCTGTACCTGTACTACCTGCAGAATGGGCGGGATATGTACGTGGACCAGGAACTGGACAT
CAACCGGCTGTCCGACTACGATGTGGACCATATCGTGCCTCAGAGCTTTCTGAAGGACGACTCCATCGAC
AACAAGGTGCTGACCAGAAGCGACAAGAACCGGGGCAAGAGCGACAACGTGCCCTCCGAAGAGGTCGTGA
AGAAGATGAAGAACTACTGGCGGCAGCTGCTGAACGCCAAGCTGATTACCCAGAGAAAGTTCGACAATCT
GACCAAGGCCGAGAGAGGCGGCCTGAGCGAACTGGATAAGGCCGGCTTCATCAAGAGACAGCTGGTGGAA
ACCCGGCAGATCACAAAGCACGTGGCACAGATCCTGGACTCCCGGATGAACACTAAGTACGACGAGAATG
ACAAGCTGATCCGGGAAGTGAAAGTGATCACCCTGAAGTCCAAGCTGGTGTCCGATTTCCGGAAGGATTT
CCAGTTTTACAAAGTGCGCGAGATCAACAACTACCACCACGCCCACGACGCCTACCTGAACGCCGTCGTG
GGAACCGCCCTGATCAAAAAGTACCCTAAGCTGGAAAGCGAGTTCGTGTACGGCGACTACAAGGTGTACG
ACGTGCGGAAGATGATCGCCAAGAGCGAGCAGGAAATCGGCAAGGCTACCGCCAAGTACTTCTTCTACAG
CAACATCATGAACTTTTTCAAGACCGAGATTACCCTGGCCAACGGCGAGATCCGGAAGCGGCCTCTGATC
GAGACAAACGGCGAAACCGGGGAGATCGTGTGGGATAAGGGCCGGGATTTTGCCACCGTGCGGAAAGTGC
TGAGCATGCCCCAAGTGAATATCGTGAAAAAGACCGAGGTGCAGACAGGCGGCTTCAGCAAAGAGTCTAT
CCTGCCCAAGAGGAACAGCGATAAGCTGATCGCCAGAAAGAAGGACTGGGACCCTAAGAAGTACGGCGGC
TTCGACAGCCCCACCGTGGCCTATTCTGTGCTGGTGGTGGCCAAAGTGGAAAAGGGCAAGTCCAAGAAAC
TGAAGAGTGTGAAAGAGCTGCTGGGGATCACCATCATGGAAAGAAGCAGCTTCGAGAAGAATCCCATCGA
CTTTCTGGAAGCCAAGGGCTACAAAGAAGTGAAAAAGGACCTGATCATCAAGCTGCCTAAGTACTCCCTG
TTCGAGCTGGAAAACGGCCGGAAGAGAATGCTGGCCTCTGCCGGCGAACTGCAGAAGGGAAACGAACTGG
CCCTGCCCTCCAAATATGTGAACTTCCTGTACCTGGCCAGCCACTATGAGAAGCTGAAGGGCTCCCCCGA
GGATAATGAGCAGAAACAGCTGTTTGTGGAACAGCACAAGCACTACCTGGACGAGATCATCGAGCAGATC
AGCGAGTTCTCCAAGAGAGTGATCCTGGCCGACGCTAATCTGGACAAAGTGCTGTCCGCCTACAACAAGC
ACCGGGATAAGCCCATCAGAGAGCAGGCCGAGAATATCATCCACCTGTTTACCCTGACCAATCTGGGAGC
CCCTGCCGCCTTCAAGTACTTTGACACCACCATCGACCGGAAGAGGTACACCAGCACCAAAGAGGTGCTG
GACGCCACCCTGATCCACCAGAGCATCACCGGCCTGTACGAGACACGGATCGACCTGTCTCAGCTGGGAG
GCGACAAAAGGCCGGCGGCCACGAAAAAGGCCGGCCAGGCAAAAAAGAAAAAGGAATTCGGCAGTGGAGA
GGGCAGAGGAAGTCTGCTAACATGCGGTGACGTCGAGGAGAATCCTGGCCCAGTGAGCAAGGGCGAGGAG
CTGTTCACCGGGGTGGTGCCCATCCTGGTCGAGCTGGACGGCGACGTAAACGGCCACAAGTTCAGCGTGT
CCGGCGAGGGCGAGGGCGATGCCACCTACGGCAAGCTGACCCTGAAGTTCATCTGCACCACCGGCAAGCT
GCCCGTGCCCTGGCCCACCCTCGTGACCACCCTGACCTACGGCGTGCAGTGCTTCAGCCGCTACCCCGAC
CACATGAAGCAGCACGACTTCTTCAAGTCCGCCATGCCCGAAGGCTACGTCCAGGAGCGCACCATCTTCT
TCAAGGACGACGGCAACTACAAGACCCGCGCCGAGGTGAAGTTCGAGGGCGACACCCTGGTGAACCGCAT
CGAGCTGAAGGGCATCGACTTCAAGGAGGACGGCAACATCCTGGGGCACAAGCTGGAGTACAACTACAAC
AGCCACAACGTCTATATCATGGCCGACAAGCAGAAGAACGGCATCAAGGTGAACTTCAAGATCCGCCACA
ACATCGAGGACGGCAGCGTGCAGCTCGCCGACCACTACCAGCAGAACACCCCCATCGGCGACGGCCCCGT
GCTGCTGCCCGACAACCACTACCTGAGCACCCAGTCCGCCCTGAGCAAAGACCCCAACGAGAAGCGCGAT
CACATGGTCCTGCTGGAGTTCGTGACCGCCGCCGGGATCACTCTCGGCATGGACGAGCTGTACAAGGAAT
TCTAACTAGAGCTCGCTGATCAGCCTCGACTGTGCCTTCTAGTTGCCAGCCATCTGTTGTTTGCCCCTCC
CCCGTGCCTTCCTTGACCCTGGAAGGTGCCACTCCCACTGTCCTTTCCTAATAAAATGAGGAAATTGCAT
CGCATTGTCTGAGTAGGTGTCATTCTATTCTGGGGGGTGGGGTGGGGCAGGACAGCAAGGGGGAGGATTG
GGAAGAGAATAGCAGGCATGCTGGGGAGCGGCCGCAGGAACCCCTAGTGATGGAGTTGGCCACTCCCTCT
CTGCGCGCTCGCTCGCTCACTGAGGCCGGGCGACCAAAGGTCGCCCGACGCCCGGGCTTTGCCCGGGCGG
CCTCAGTGAGCGAGCGAGCGCGCAGCTGCCTGCAGGGGCGCCTGATGCGGTATTTTCTCCTTACGCATCT
GTGCGGTATTTCACACCGCATA
[142 nt withheld, positions 7163-7304]
C
[141 nt withheld, positions 7306-7446]
CCTTTGACGTTGGAGTCCACGTTCTTT
[37 nt withheld, positions 7474-7510]
ACCCTATCTCGGGCTATTCTTTTGATTTATAAGGGATTTTGCCGATTTCGGCCTATTGGTTAAAAAATGA
GCTGATTTAACAAAAATTTAACGCGAATTTTAACAAAATATTAACGTTTACAATTTTATGGTGCACTCTC
AGTACAATCTGCTCTGATGCCGCATAGTTAAGCCAGCCCCGACACCCGCCAACACCCGCTGACGCGCCCT
GACGGGCTTGTCTGCTCCCGGCATCCGCTTACAGACAAGCTGTGACCGTCTCCGGGAGCTGCATGTGTCA
GAGGTTTTCACCGTCATCACCGAAACGCGCGAGACGAAAGGGCCTCGTGATACGCCTATTTTTATAGGTT
AATGTCATGATAATAATGGTTTCTTAGACGTCAGGTGGCACTTTTCGGGGAAATGTGCGCGGAACCCCTA
TTTGTTTATTTTTCTAAATACATTCAAATATGTATCCGCTCATGAGACAATAACCCTGATAAATGCTTCA
ATAATATTGAAAAAGGAAGAGTATGAGTATTCAACATTTCCGTGTCGCCCTTATTCCCTTTTTTGCGGCA
TTTTGCCTTCCTGTTTTTGCTCACCCAGAAACGCTGGTGAAAGTAAAAGATGCTGAAGATCAGTTGGGTG
CACGAGTGGGTTACATCGAACTGGATCTCAACAGCGGTAAGATCCTTGAGAGTTTTCGCCCCGAAGAACG
TTTTCCAATGATGAGCACTTTTAAAGTTCTGCTATGTGGCGCGGTATTATCCCGTATTGACGCCGGGCAA
GAGCAACTCGGTCGCCGCATACACTATTCTCAGAATGACTTGGTTGAGTACTCACCAGTCACAGAAAAGC
ATCTTACGGATGGCATGACAGTAAGAGAATTATGCAGTGCTGCCATAACCATGAGTGATAACACTGCGGC
CAACTTACTTCTGACAACGATCGGAGGACCGAAGGAGCTAACCGCTTTTTTGCACAACATGGGGGATCAT
GTAACTCGCCTTGATCGTTGGGAACCGGAGCTGAATGAAGCCATACCAAACGACGAGCGTGACACCACGA
TGCCTGTAGCAATGGCAACAACGTTGCGCAAACTATTAACTGGCGAACTACTTACTCTAGCTTCCCGGCA
ACAATTAATAGACTGGATGGAGGCGGATAAAGTTGCAGGACCACTTCTGCGCTCGGCCCTTCCGGCTGGC
TGGTTTATTGCTGATAAATCTGGAGCCGGTGAGCGTGGAAGCCGCGGTATCATTGCAGCACTGGGGCCAG
ATGGTAAGCCCTCCCGTATCGTAGTTATCTACACGACGGGGAGTCAGGCAACTATGGATGAACGAAATAG
ACAGATCGCTGAGATAGGTGCCTCACTGATTAAGCATTGGTAACTGTCAGACCAAGTTTACTCATATATA
CTTTAGATTGATTTAAAACTTCATTTTTAATTTAAAAGGATCTAGGTGAAGATCCTTTTTGATAATCTCA
TGACCAAAATCCCTTAACGTGAGTTTTCGTTCCACTGAGCGTCAGACCCCGTAGAAAAGATCAAAGGATC
TTCTTGAGATCCTTTTTTTCTGCGCGTAATCTGCTGCTTGCAAACAAAAAAACCACCGCTACCAGCGGTG
GTTTGTTTGCCGGATCAAGAGCTACCAACTCTTTTTCCGAAGGTAACTGGCTTCAGCAGAGCGCAGATAC
CAAATACTGTCCTTCTAGTGTAGCCGTAGTTAGGCCACCACTTCAAGAACTCTGTAGCACCGCCTACATA
CCTCGCTCTGCTAATCCTGTTACCAGTGGCTGCTGCCAGTGGCGATAAGTCGTGTCTTACCGGGTTGGAC
TCAAGACGATAGTTACCGGATAAGGCGCAGCGGTCGGGCTGAACGGGGGGTTCGTGCACACAGCCCAGCT
TGGAGCGAACGACCTACACCGAACTGAGATACCTACAGCGTGAGCTATGAGAAAGCGCCACGCTTCCCGA
AGGGAGAAAGGCGGACAGGTATCCGGTAAGCGGCAGGGTCGGAACAGGAGAGCGCACGAGGGAGCTTCCA
GGGGGAAACGCCTGGTATCTTTATAGTCCTGTCGGGTTTCGCCACCTCTGACTTGAGCGTCGATTTTTGT
GATGCTCGTCAGGGGGGCGGAGCCTATGGAAAAACGCCAGCAACGCGGCCTTTTTACGGTTCCTGGCCTT
TTGCTGGCCTTTTGCTCACATGT
