>Addgene plasmid #75247 | Helios-CRISPR-Nick 2/2 (PX461-EF1a-pSpCas9n(BB)-2A-GFP) | addgene partial sequence | sequence record 148258 | LKO1_5 5'-GACTATCATATGCTTACCGT-3'
AAGGACGAAACACCGGCTCACCTCAAGCACACCCAAGTTTTAGAGCTAGAAATAGCAAGTTAAAATAAGG
CTAGTCCGTTATCAACTTGAAAAAGTGGCACCGAGTCGGTGCTTTTTTGTTTTAGAGCTAGAAATAGCAA
GTTAAAATAAGGCTAGTCCGTTTTTAGCGCGTGCGCCAATTCTGCAGACAAATGGCTCTAGTGGTCTTGA
AAGGAGTGGGAATTGGCTCCGGTGCCCGTCAGTGGGCAGAGCGCACATCGCCCACAGTCCCCGAGAAGTT
GGGGGGAGGGGTCGGCAATTGAACCGGTGCCTAGAGAAGGTGGCGCGGGGTAAACTGGGAAAGTGATGTC
GTGTACTGGCTCCGCCTTTTTCCCGAGGGTGGGGGAGAACCGTATATAAGTGCAGTAGTCGCCGTGAACG
TTCTTTTTCGCAACGGGTTTGCCGCCAGAACACAGGTAAGTGCCGTGTGTGGTTCCCGCGGGCCTGGCCT
CTTTACGGGTTATGGCCCTTGCGTGCCTTGAATTACTTCCACCTGGCTGCAGTACGTGATTCTTGATCCC
GAGCTTC
