>Addgene plasmid #75247 | Helios-CRISPR-Nick 2/2 (PX461-EF1a-pSpCas9n(BB)-2A-GFP) | addgene partial sequence | sequence record 148259 | StrepPyoCas9-5UTR-F 5'-CGGTGCCACTTTTTCAAGTTG-3'
AACTTGGGTGTGCTTGAGGTGAGCCGGTGTTTCGTCCTTTCCACAAGATATATAAAGCCAAGAAATCGAA
ATACTTTCAAGTTACGGTAAGCATATGATAGTCCATTTTAAAACATAATTTTAAAACTGCAAACTACCCA
AGAAATTATTACTTTCTACGTCACGTATTTTGTACTAATATCTTTGTGTTTACAGTCAAATTAATTCCAA
TTATCTCTCTAACAGCCTTGTATCGTATATGCAAATATGAAGGAATCATGGGAAATAGGCCCTCACATGT
GAGCAAAAGGCCAGCAAAAGGCCAGGAACCGTAAAAAGGCCGCGTTGCTGGCGTTTTTCCATAGGCTCCG
CCCCCCTGACGAGCATCACAAAAATCGACGCTCAAGTCAGAGGTGGCGAAACCCGACAGGACTATAAAGA
TACCAGGCGTTTCCCCCTGGAAGCTCCCTCGTGCGCTCTCCTGTTCCGACCCTGCCGCTTACCGG
